Addgene plasmid #173669: pDSAY-vasaCas9sv40
Purpose: Cas9 expression vector for Anopheles
Depositing lab: Eric Marois. Depositing organization: CNRS UPR 9022, INSERM U1257, Réponse immunitaire chez le moustique anophèle vecteur du paludisme.
Backbone
  Vector backbone: pDSAY
  Backbone manufacturer: Marois lab
  Backbone size w/o insert (bp): 4000
  Total vector size (bp): 10745
  Modifications to backbone: added a codon-optimised Cas9 gene subcloned from Zhang lab's pX330 and placed under the control of the Anopheles gambiae vasa promoter and a SV40 terminator
  Vector type: Insect Expression, CRISPR
Growth in bacteria
  Bacterial resistance: Kanamycin, 50 μg/mL
  Growth temperature: 37°C
  Growth strain: DH5alpha
  Copy number: High Copy
Gene/Insert
  Gene/Insert name: Cas9 under control of vasa promoter and SV40 terminator
  Species: Synthetic
  Insert size (bp): 6754
  Promoter: vasa
  Cloning method: Unknown
  Sequencing primers: 5′ M13F; 3′ CCGCCGTGACCGTCGA
Terms and licenses: Academic/Nonprofit Terms; Industry Terms: Not Available to Industry
Depositor comments: Plasmid can be used to create Cas9-expressing transgenic mosquito lines using the PhiC31 attB / attP system. It can also be used as a helper plasmid to express Cas9 transiently in embryo microinjection.
How to cite: pDSAY-vasaCas9sv40 was a gift from Eric Marois (Addgene plasmid # 173669 ; http://n2t.net/addgene:173669 ; RRID:Addgene_173669)
