[The description below was written by a language model from this plasmid's Addgene catalogue record and pLannotate feature annotations shown in this document.]
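Description:
pDSAY-vasaCas9sv40 is an insect expression and CRISPR plasmid of about 10.7 kb, built on the roughly 4 kb pDSAY backbone to supply Cas9 in Anopheles mosquitoes. In E. coli it is maintained through a high-copy ColE1/pUC-type origin and selected with a kanamycin resistance gene. Remnants of Gateway recombination sites (attR4 and attL2), a T7 promoter, and small lacI, lacZα and multiple-cloning-site fragments flank the functional region. These appear to be backbone leftovers rather than working parts of the payload.

The roughly 6.75 kb insert carries a codon-optimised Streptococcus pyogenes Cas9 coding sequence subcloned from pX330. It is under the control of the Anopheles gambiae vasa promoter, a promoter generally used for germline expression, and is terminated by SV40 sequences. The vasa promoter is not annotated in the feature table, but it presumably occupies the unannotated stretch upstream of Cas9. The Cas9 reading frame ends in a nucleoplasmin bipartite nuclear localisation signal, followed by an SV40 polyadenylation signal.

Immediately downstream lies a φC31 attB site, which allows integrase-mediated insertion of the plasmid into an attP docking site in the mosquito genome. A second cassette contains EYFP, preceded by a fragment of the Drosophila hsp70 promoter and followed by its own SV40 poly(A) signal. It most likely serves as a fluorescent marker for identifying transgenic animals, although the record does not state the full regulatory element driving it.

According to the depositor, the plasmid has two uses: generating stable Cas9-expressing transgenic mosquito lines via the φC31 attB/attP system, and acting as a helper plasmid for transient Cas9 expression in embryo microinjections.
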