Features (pLannotate 1.2.2; 19 found; start..end, strand, type, name):
    121..213     +  CDS            lacI (fragment): lac repressor; lacI; The lac repressor binds to the lac operator to inhibit transcription in E. coli. This inhibition can be relieved by adding lactose or isopropyl-β-D-thiogalactopyranoside (IPTG).
    251..287     -  CDS            lacZα (fragment): LacZα fragment of β-galactosidase; lacZ fragment
    337..461     -  protein_bind   attR4: mutant version of attR; recombination site for the Gateway® LR reaction LR Clonase™
   2837..4438    +  CDS            Cas9(N): N-terminal portion of Streptococcus pyogenes Cas9 (Zetsche et al., 2015)
   4439..6937    +  CDS            Cas9(C): C-terminal portion of Streptococcus pyogenes Cas9 (Zetsche et al., 2015)
   6938..6985    +  CDS            nucleoplasmin NLS: bipartite nuclear localization signal from nucleoplasmin
   6999..7079    +  CDS            large T antigen (fragment): large T antigen from SV40 (simian virus 40)
   7102..7222    +  polyA_signal   SV40 poly(A) signal: SV40 polyadenylation signal
   7242..7311    +  protein_bind   attB: attB site for the φC31 integrase (Groth et al., 2000) phage φC31 integrase
   7655..7777    +  promoter       hsp70 promoter (fragment): Drosophila melanogaster hsp70Bb promoter
   7791..7824    +  misc_feature   MCS (fragment): multiple cloning site
   7832..8551    +  CDS            EYFP: enhanced YFP mammalian codon-optimized
   8568..8651    +  CDS            large T antigen (fragment): large T antigen from SV40 (simian virus 40)
   8674..8795    +  polyA_signal   SV40 poly(A) signal: SV40 polyadenylation signal
   8823..8851    -  misc_feature   MCS (fragment): pBluescript multiple cloning site
   8856..8955    -  protein_bind   attL2: mutant version of attL; recombination site for the Gateway® LR reaction LR Clonase™
   8986..9004    -  promoter       T7 promoter: promoter for bacteriophage T7 RNA polymerase
   9138..9947    +  CDS            KanR: aminoglycoside phosphotransferase; aph(3')-Ia; confers resistance to kanamycin in bacteria or G418 (Geneticin®) in eukaryotes
  10094..10682   +  rep_origin     ori: high-copy-number ColE1/pMB1/pBR322/pUC origin of replication
>Addgene plasmid #173669 | pDSAY-vasaCas9sv40 | addgene full sequence | sequence record 343662 | Addgene NGS Result
CTTTCCTGCGTTATCCCCTGATTCTGTGGATAACCGTATTACCGCCTTTGAGTGAGCTGATACCGCTCGC
CGCAGCCGAACGACCGAGCGCAGCGAGTCAGTGAGCGAGGAAGCGGAAGAGCGCCCAATACGCAAACCGC
CTCTCCCCGCGCGTTGGCCGATTCATTAATGCAGCTGGCACGACAGGTTTCCCGACTGGAAAGCGGGCAG
TGAGCGCAACGCAATTAATACGCGTACCGCTAGCATGGATGTTTTCCCAGTCACGACGTTGTAAAACGAC
GGCCAGTCTTAAGCTCGGGCCCCTACAGGTCACTAATACCATCTAAGTAGTTGATTCATAGTGACTGGAT
ATGTTGTGTTTTACAGTATTATGTAGTCTGTTTTTTATGCAAAATCTAATTTAATATATTGATATTTATA
TCATTTTACGTTTCTCGTTCAACTTTTCTATACAAAGTTGGTACCGGATCCCGATGTAGAACGCGAGCAA
ATTCTTTTCCTTCCATGACAGCAGCAGCTACAGTGGGAAGCCGAACGTCAGACGTGTTTGACATGCCGAA
CTGGGCGGGAAAATTACAGCGTGCGCTTTGTTTTCAAGCAAATCACAACTCGCTGCAAACAAAACCGTTG
AGAAATTGATTGTTTTATAATTTGTATTGTATTTTATTTGTTATAATAAACTAAAAAGACATACTTTTTG
CATATTTTATACATAAAAACATACATGCAGCATTATAAAACACATATAAACCCTCCCTGTAGAGTCCCGT
ATCGAAATCTTCCATCCTAGTTGCACAGTACGACGGACGAGTAGGCCGTGTCCGTGCAAATTCCAGCTTT
TAGCAGTCTTTTGCTCGGAGCACTCGCGGCGAGTCGGAGGTTTCTGCTGAGGTGCTTAGCGCTAAATTAG
CCAATTGCTTTTGCAAGTGAAATAACCAGCCGAATAGTACTTCAAAACTCAGGTAAGTGAACTAGTTTTA
TAGAACAAATGTTTGTTTGTTAGAAGTTAGTGAAGTGTTTGTGAAAAAAATCTCTCATTTCGGCAAAACT
AACGTAACTGATTTCAAATTGAATTATTGTTTTGTGATGTTATATTATTTCATCCAGTTGATTAGTATTT
TCTTAGTTATGTTCAAAATACAGTTAAATTAAATTTCATTTCATTTACTCATAAAATAATCTCTTGGCTT
ATTTAATTTTTCTCGAATTCGCTTGTATTGTTCAGTAGCACGCGCCATTCGCCCTTTGTTTCATTTTGTA
CCTGCTCCCACTAACACACTGGCAGTGCGAAACAAAAGCCTTCGCACGCGTTGCTGGTATTAGAGTGTGT
GCGTGTGTGTGTTGAGCGCTCTGTCAAAATCGGCTGTTGCCGCCGGTACCGAAATTGCCTGTTCGCACGC
TGTTCGTAAACATTCCGTGGTGTGTATCGTGTGTTGTGCATGTTGCGCGCCTCCCCCCTTTTGATAGCAG
GCTGCCGTGGCTGCCGTGGTGTGTGGCGCAGTTGAGTTTTTGGATTAATTTTCTAAGGAAATGGCACGAG
AAGAGCGGTGGCAGTGTGTTGGTTTGCTCTGTCCCTTCCTTTCTGTGTGAAGTGTTCTTACAGCACAGCA
CGTATCCACCACCGCACACAGAGCAGGCAAGGAAGTGGAAGTGAACAAGTGTGCTGCGCATGCATGTGTG
TGGGGGGCATTTTAGCTGAGATCGTCGTTATTTGAGAAGCGGTATAGGGGCCAGTCGGTGTCGACGTACG
GAAGCGGTTTAGTTTTAATCCAAGCGTATCCCGTCGTGGAGTGGTTGTGTGGCTCTGTGTGCTCTCATAT
CAGTTCCAGAGTGAGGTTAGTAGAATCACAGTCCTTGGCCTTTTTCGTTACAAGATATCCAGAAGGATGG
CGTTATTTCCACAGCTTACCATGGTGCTCTTGTTTGCTCGAATCAGGGGAGAAAAACAGTTTCGTGTTTC
ATGAACCGCAGTTGGCACTGGAGCGGATTCAAAAGTCTTCGATATGCAATAGATAAGAGAGTCGTTGGGG
CATAGTTGGGAAGCCTTTCCGAGATGTGGAGTTTCCGAGAGGAGAAATGGTGCTTTCGTGCACGTTCCGG
GACAGCGGGCCCCGCGAAGAGCATCTCGTTGTCGTTCATCCGGCAATAATTGATGCGAAAAGCGCGCGCG
CCACTGGCTTAGCGCAGTGTACACAGTGATATTCACCTACACACACAGAGGCACACGCCTTCACACGCGC
GCGTGCTTCAAAGGCTACTTCGGTGGCGGTGTGTGAGGTCGCTTGCAATGGACAATGAAAATTTCGCTGG
AAAATACCATCGTCTCTTTAGGTTGCAATGGGTGCGGGTAGAGCGGTGGTCGTCGATATTGGTGGTGTAG
TGTGTGTGTGTGTGTGTGTGTGTGTGTGTGTGTGTGTGTGTGTGTGTGTGTGTGTGTGTGTGTGTGTGTG
TGTGTGTGTGTGTGTGTGTGTGTGTGCAACGGCAATTATTTTTTGTAATATTTCGACCATCTTTCTTTCT
CTCTCTCCACGTGCTGCTGCTGTTGCTGCTGCTGCTGCATTGCATGTTCCACTATTCCTCTCGGTTTGTG
CCTGCGGACGCCATTGCTAGTCGAAAGAGAGTCGCCGTTAGTCGCGCTTCGAGCAACGGACACGTTTTTT
GGTTGAAACCAACAGCTTTTTTCATCTTCGGGAGACACACAGATCCCGGTGCCACCATGGACTATAAGGA
CCACGACGGAGACTACAAGGATCATGATATTGATTACAAAGACGATGACGATAAGATGGCCCCAAAGAAG
AAGCGGAAGGTCGGTATCCACGGAGTCCCAGCAGCCGACAAGAAGTACAGCATCGGCCTGGACATCGGCA
CCAACTCTGTGGGCTGGGCCGTGATCACCGACGAGTACAAGGTGCCCAGCAAGAAATTCAAGGTGCTGGG
CAACACCGACCGGCACAGCATCAAGAAGAACCTGATCGGAGCCCTGCTGTTCGACAGCGGCGAAACAGCC
GAGGCCACCCGGCTGAAGAGAACCGCCAGAAGAAGATACACCAGACGGAAGAACCGGATCTGCTATCTGC
AAGAGATCTTCAGCAACGAGATGGCCAAGGTGGACGACAGCTTCTTCCACAGACTGGAAGAGTCCTTCCT
GGTGGAAGAGGATAAGAAGCACGAGCGGCACCCCATCTTCGGCAACATCGTGGACGAGGTGGCCTACCAC
GAGAAGTACCCCACCATCTACCACCTGAGAAAGAAACTGGTGGACAGCACCGACAAGGCCGACCTGCGGC
TGATCTATCTGGCCCTGGCCCACATGATCAAGTTCCGGGGCCACTTCCTGATCGAGGGCGACCTGAACCC
CGACAACAGCGACGTGGACAAGCTGTTCATCCAGCTGGTGCAGACCTACAACCAGCTGTTCGAGGAAAAC
CCCATCAACGCCAGCGGCGTGGACGCCAAGGCCATCCTGTCTGCCAGACTGAGCAAGAGCAGACGGCTGG
AAAATCTGATCGCCCAGCTGCCCGGCGAGAAGAAGAATGGCCTGTTCGGAAACCTGATTGCCCTGAGCCT
GGGCCTGACCCCCAACTTCAAGAGCAACTTCGACCTGGCCGAGGATGCCAAACTGCAGCTGAGCAAGGAC
ACCTACGACGACGACCTGGACAACCTGCTGGCCCAGATCGGCGACCAGTACGCCGACCTGTTTCTGGCCG
CCAAGAACCTGTCCGACGCCATCCTGCTGAGCGACATCCTGAGAGTGAACACCGAGATCACCAAGGCCCC
CCTGAGCGCCTCTATGATCAAGAGATACGACGAGCACCACCAGGACCTGACCCTGCTGAAAGCTCTCGTG
CGGCAGCAGCTGCCTGAGAAGTACAAAGAGATTTTCTTCGACCAGAGCAAGAACGGCTACGCCGGCTACA
TTGACGGCGGAGCCAGCCAGGAAGAGTTCTACAAGTTCATCAAGCCCATCCTGGAAAAGATGGACGGCAC
CGAGGAACTGCTCGTGAAGCTGAACAGAGAGGACCTGCTGCGGAAGCAGCGGACCTTCGACAACGGCAGC
ATCCCCCACCAGATCCACCTGGGAGAGCTGCACGCCATTCTGCGGCGGCAGGAAGATTTTTACCCATTCC
TGAAGGACAACCGGGAAAAGATCGAGAAGATCCTGACCTTCCGCATCCCCTACTACGTGGGCCCTCTGGC
CAGGGGAAACAGCAGATTCGCCTGGATGACCAGAAAGAGCGAGGAAACCATCACCCCCTGGAACTTCGAG
GAAGTGGTGGACAAGGGCGCTTCCGCCCAGAGCTTCATCGAGCGGATGACCAACTTCGATAAGAACCTGC
CCAACGAGAAGGTGCTGCCCAAGCACAGCCTGCTGTACGAGTACTTCACCGTGTATAACGAGCTGACCAA
AGTGAAATACGTGACCGAGGGAATGAGAAAGCCCGCCTTCCTGAGCGGCGAGCAGAAAAAGGCCATCGTG
GACCTGCTGTTCAAGACCAACCGGAAAGTGACCGTGAAGCAGCTGAAAGAGGACTACTTCAAGAAAATCG
AGTGCTTCGACTCCGTGGAAATCTCCGGCGTGGAAGATCGGTTCAACGCCTCCCTGGGCACATACCACGA
TCTGCTGAAAATTATCAAGGACAAGGACTTCCTGGACAATGAGGAAAACGAGGACATTCTGGAAGATATC
GTGCTGACCCTGACACTGTTTGAGGACAGAGAGATGATCGAGGAACGGCTGAAAACCTATGCCCACCTGT
TCGACGACAAAGTGATGAAGCAGCTGAAGCGGCGGAGATACACCGGCTGGGGCAGGCTGAGCCGGAAGCT
GATCAACGGCATCCGGGACAAGCAGTCCGGCAAGACAATCCTGGATTTCCTGAAGTCCGACGGCTTCGCC
AACAGAAACTTCATGCAGCTGATCCACGACGACAGCCTGACCTTTAAAGAGGACATCCAGAAAGCCCAGG
TGTCCGGCCAGGGCGATAGCCTGCACGAGCACATTGCCAATCTGGCCGGCAGCCCCGCCATTAAGAAGGG
CATCCTGCAGACAGTGAAGGTGGTGGACGAGCTCGTGAAAGTGATGGGCCGGCACAAGCCCGAGAACATC
GTGATCGAAATGGCCAGAGAGAACCAGACCACCCAGAAGGGACAGAAGAACAGCCGCGAGAGAATGAAGC
GGATCGAAGAGGGCATCAAAGAGCTGGGCAGCCAGATCCTGAAAGAACACCCCGTGGAAAACACCCAGCT
GCAGAACGAGAAGCTGTACCTGTACTACCTGCAGAATGGGCGGGATATGTACGTGGACCAGGAACTGGAC
ATCAACCGGCTGTCCGACTACGATGTGGACCATATCGTGCCTCAGAGCTTTCTGAAGGACGACTCCATCG
ACAACAAGGTGCTGACCAGAAGCGACAAGAACCGGGGCAAGAGCGACAACGTGCCCTCCGAAGAGGTCGT
GAAGAAGATGAAGAACTACTGGCGGCAGCTGCTGAACGCCAAGCTGATTACCCAGAGAAAGTTCGACAAT
CTGACCAAGGCCGAGAGAGGCGGCCTGAGCGAACTGGATAAGGCCGGCTTCATCAAGAGACAGCTGGTGG
AAACCCGGCAGATCACAAAGCACGTGGCACAGATCCTGGACTCCCGGATGAACACTAAGTACGACGAGAA
TGACAAGCTGATCCGGGAAGTGAAAGTGATCACCCTGAAGTCCAAGCTGGTGTCCGATTTCCGGAAGGAT
TTCCAGTTTTACAAAGTGCGCGAGATCAACAACTACCACCACGCCCACGACGCCTACCTGAACGCCGTCG
TGGGAACCGCCCTGATCAAAAAGTACCCTAAGCTGGAAAGCGAGTTCGTGTACGGCGACTACAAGGTGTA
CGACGTGCGGAAGATGATCGCCAAGAGCGAGCAGGAAATCGGCAAGGCTACCGCCAAGTACTTCTTCTAC
AGCAACATCATGAACTTTTTCAAGACCGAGATTACCCTGGCCAACGGCGAGATCCGGAAGCGGCCTCTGA
TCGAGACAAACGGCGAAACCGGGGAGATCGTGTGGGATAAGGGCCGGGATTTTGCCACCGTGCGGAAAGT
GCTGAGCATGCCCCAAGTGAATATCGTGAAAAAGACCGAGGTGCAGACAGGCGGCTTCAGCAAAGAGTCT
ATCCTGCCCAAGAGGAACAGCGATAAGCTGATCGCCAGAAAGAAGGACTGGGACCCTAAGAAGTACGGCG
GCTTCGACAGCCCCACCGTGGCCTATTCTGTGCTGGTGGTGGCCAAAGTGGAAAAGGGCAAGTCCAAGAA
ACTGAAGAGTGTGAAAGAGCTGCTGGGGATCACCATCATGGAAAGAAGCAGCTTCGAGAAGAATCCCATC
GACTTTCTGGAAGCCAAGGGCTACAAAGAAGTGAAAAAGGACCTGATCATCAAGCTGCCTAAGTACTCCC
TGTTCGAGCTGGAAAACGGCCGGAAGAGAATGCTGGCCTCTGCCGGCGAACTGCAGAAGGGAAACGAACT
GGCCCTGCCCTCCAAATATGTGAACTTCCTGTACCTGGCCAGCCACTATGAGAAGCTGAAGGGCTCCCCC
GAGGATAATGAGCAGAAACAGCTGTTTGTGGAACAGCACAAGCACTACCTGGACGAGATCATCGAGCAGA
TCAGCGAGTTCTCCAAGAGAGTGATCCTGGCCGACGCTAATCTGGACAAAGTGCTGTCCGCCTACAACAA
GCACCGGGATAAGCCCATCAGAGAGCAGGCCGAGAATATCATCCACCTGTTTACCCTGACCAATCTGGGA
GCCCCTGCCGCCTTCAAGTACTTTGACACCACCATCGACCGGAAGAGGTACACCAGCACCAAAGAGGTGC
TGGACGCCACCCTGATCCACCAGAGCATCACCGGCCTGTACGAGACACGGATCGACCTGTCTCAGCTGGG
AGGCGACAAAAGGCCGGCGGCCACGAAAAAGGCCGGCCAGGCAAAAAAGAAAAAGTAAGAATTCTAGACA
TAATCAGCCATACCACATTTGTAGAGGTTTTACTTGCTTTAAAAAACCTCCCACACCTCCCCCTGAACCT
GAAACATAAAATGAATGCAATTGTTGTTGTTAACTTGTTTATTGCAGCTTATAATGGTTACAAATAAAGC
AATAGCATCACAAATTTCACAAATAAAGCATTTTTCTTCACTGCATTCTAGTTGTGGTTTGTCCAAACTC
ATCAATGTATCTCGACGATGTAGGTCACAGTCTCGAAGCCGCGGTGCGGGTGCCAGGGCGTGCCCTTGGG
CTCCCCGGGCGCGTACTCCACCTCACCCATCTGGTCCATCATGATGAACGGGTCGAGGTGGCGGTAGTTG
ATCCCGGCGAACGCGCGGCGCACCGGGAAGCCCTCGCCCTCGAAACCGCTGGGCGCGGTGGTCACGGTGA
GCACGGGACGTGCGACGGCGTCGGCGGGTGCGGATACGCGGGGCAGCGTCAGCGGGTTCTCGACGGTCAC
GGCGGGCAATTCCTGCAGACTTCCGGTATCTCGCGTTTGTTTGATCGCACGGTTCCCACAATGGTTAATT
CGAGCTCGCCCGGGGATCTAATTCAATTAGAGACTAATTCAATTAGAGCTAATTCAATTAGGATCCAAGC
TTATCGATTTCGAACCCTCGACCGCCGGAGTATAAATAGAGGCGCTTCGTCTACGGAGCGACAATTCAAT
TCAAACAAGCAAAGTGAACACGTCGCTAAGCGAAAGCTAAGCAAATAAACAAGCGCAGCTGAACAAGCTA
AACAATCGGGGTACCGCTAGAGTCGACGGTACCGCGGGCCCGGGATCCACCGGTCGCCACCATGGTGAGC
AAGGGCGAGGAGCTGTTCACCGGGGTGGTGCCCATCCTGGTCGAGCTGGACGGCGACGTAAACGGCCACA
AGTTCAGCGTGTCCGGCGAGGGCGAGGGCGATGCCACCTACGGCAAGCTGACCCTGAAGTTCATCTGCAC
CACCGGCAAGCTGCCCGTGCCCTGGCCCACCCTCGTGACCACCTTCGGCTACGGCCTGCAGTGCTTCGCC
CGCTACCCCGACCACATGAAGCAGCACGACTTCTTCAAGTCCGCCATGCCCGAAGGCTACGTCCAGGAGC
GCACCATCTTCTTCAAGGACGACGGCAACTACAAGACCCGCGCCGAGGTGAAGTTCGAGGGCGACACCCT
GGTGAACCGCATCGAGCTGAAGGGCATCGACTTCAAGGAGGACGGCAACATCCTGGGGCACAAGCTGGAG
TACAACTACAACAGCCACAACGTCTATATCATGGCCGACAAGCAGAAGAACGGCATCAAGGTGAACTTCA
AGATCCGCCACAACATCGAGGACGGCAGCGTGCAGCTCGCCGACCACTACCAGCAGAACACCCCCATCGG
CGACGGCCCCGTGCTGCTGCCCGACAACCACTACCTGAGCTACCAGTCCGCCCTGAGCAAAGACCCCAAC
GAGAAGCGCGATCACATGGTCCTGCTGGAGTTCGTGACCGCCGCCGGGATCACTCTCGGCATGGACGAGC
TGTACAAGTAAAGCGGCCGCGACTCTAGATCATAATCAGCCATACCACATTTGTAGAGGTTTTACTTGCT
TTAAAAAACCTCCCACACCTCCCCCTGAACCTGAAACATAAAATGAATGCAATTGTTGTTGTTAACTTGT
TTATTGCAGCTTATAATGGTTACAAATAAAGCAATAGCATCACAAATTTCACAAATAAAGCATTTTTTTC
ACTGCATTCTAGTTGTGGTTTGTCCAAACTCATCAATGTATCTTAAAGCTTATCGATACGCGTACGGCGC
GCCTAGAGCGGCCGCCACCGCGGTGGAGCTCGAGTACCCAGCTTTCTTGTACAAAGTTGGCATTATAAGA
AAGCATTGCTTATCAATTTGTTGCAACGAACAGGTCACTATCAGTCAAAATAAAATCATTATTTGCCATC
CAGCTGCAGGGCGGCCGCGATATCCCCTATAGTGAGTCGTATTACATGGTCATAGCTGTTTCCTGGCAGC
TCTGGCCCGTGTCTCAAAATCTCTGATGTTACATTGCACAAGATAAAAATATATCATCATGAACAATAAA
ACTGTCTGCTTACATAAACAGTAATACAAGGGGTGTTATGAGCCATATTCAACGGGAAACGTCGAGGCCG
CGATTAAATTCCAACATGGATGCTGATTTATATGGGTATAAATGGGCTCGCGATAATGTCGGGCAATCAG
GTGCGACAATCTATCGCTTGTATGGGAAGCCCGATGCGCCAGAGTTGTTTCTGAAACATGGCAAAGGTAG
CGTTGCCAATGATGTTACAGATGAGATGGTCAGACTAAACTGGCTGACGGAATTTATGCCTCTTCCGACC
ATCAAGCATTTTATCCGTACTCCTGATGATGCATGGTTACTCACCACTGCGATCCCCGGAAAAACAGCAT
TCCAGGTATTAGAAGAATATCCTGATTCAGGTGAAAATATTGTTGATGCGCTGGCAGTGTTCCTGCGCCG
GTTGCATTCGATTCCTGTTTGTAATTGTCCTTTTAACAGCGATCGCGTATTTCGTCTCGCTCAGGCGCAA
TCACGAATGAATAACGGTTTGGTTGATGCGAGTGATTTTGATGACGAGCGTAATGGCTGGCCTGTTGAAC
AAGTCTGGAAAGAAATGCATAAACTTTTGCCATTCTCACCGGATTCAGTCGTCACTCATGGTGATTTCTC
ACTTGATAACCTTATTTTTGACGAGGGGAAATTAATAGGTTGTATTGATGTTGGACGAGTCGGAATCGCA
GACCGATACCAGGATCTTGCCATCCTATGGAACTGCCTCGGTGAGTTTTCTCCTTCATTACAGAAACGGC
TTTTTCAAAAATATGGTATTGATAATCCTGATATGAATAAATTGCAGTTTCATTTGATGCTCGATGAGTT
TTTCTAATCAGAATTGGTTAATTGGTTGTAACACTGGCAGAGCATTACGCTGACTTGACGGGACGGCGCA
AGCTCATGACCAAAATCCCTTAACGTGAGTTACGCGTCGTTCCACTGAGCGTCAGACCCCGTAGAAAAGA
TCAAAGGATCTTCTTGAGATCCTTTTTTTCTGCGCGTAATCTGCTGCTTGCAAACAAAAAAACCACCGCT
ACCAGCGGTGGTTTGTTTGCCGGATCAAGAGCTACCAACTCTTTTTCCGAAGGTAACTGGCTTCAGCAGA
GCGCAGATACCAAATACTGTTCTTCTAGTGTAGCCGTAGTTAGGCCACCACTTCAAGAACTCTGTAGCAC
CGCCTACATACCTCGCTCTGCTAATCCTGTTACCAGTGGCTGCTGCCAGTGGCGATAAGTCGTGTCTTAC
CGGGTTGGACTCAAGACGATAGTTACCGGATAAGGCGCAGCGGTCGGGCTGAACGGGGGGTTCGTGCACA
CAGCCCAGCTTGGAGCGAACGACCTACACCGAACTGAGATACCTACAGCGTGAGCTATGAGAAAGCGCCA
CGCTTCCCGAAGGGAGAAAGGCGGACAGGTATCCGGTAAGCGGCAGGGTCGGAACAGGAGAGCGCACGAG
GGAGCTTCCAGGGGGAAACGCCTGGTATCTTTATAGTCCTGTCGGGTTTCGCCACCTCTGACTTGAGCGT
CGATTTTTGTGATGCTCGTCAGGGGGGCGGAGCCTATGGAAAAACGCCAGCAACGCGGCCTTTTTACGGT
TCCTGGCCTTTTGCTGGCCTTTTGCTCACATGTT
